>Addgene plasmid #91485 | pHH0103_SH3YL1-1/1 | addgene full sequence | sequence record 192378 | Addgene NGS Result
TGACATTAACCTATAAAAATAGGCGTATCACGAGGCCCTTTCGTCTTCAAGAATTCCCGACACCATCGAA
TGGTGCAAAACCTTTCGCGGTATGGCATGATAGCGCCCGGAAGAGAGTCAATTCAGGGTGGTGAATGTGA
AACCAGTAACGTTATACGATGTCGCAGAGTATGCCGGTGTCTCTTATCAGACCGTTTCCCGCGTGGTGAA
CCAGGCCAGCCACGTTTCTGCGAAAACGCGGGAAAAAGTGGAAGCGGCGATGGCGGAGCTGAATTACATT
CCCAACCGCGTGGCACAACAACTGGCGGGCAAACAGTCGTTGCTGATTGGCGTTGCCACCTCCAGTCTGG
CCCTGCACGCGCCGTCGCAAATTGTCGCGGCGATTAAATCTCGCGCCGATCAACTGGGTGCCAGCGTGGT
GGTGTCGATGGTAGAACGAAGCGGCGTCGAAGCCTGTAAAGCGGCGGTGCACAATCTTCTCGCGCAACGC
GTCAGTGGGCTGATCATTAACTATCCGCTGGATGACCAGGATGCCATTGCTGTGGAAGCTGCCTGCACTA
ATGTTCCGGCGTTATTTCTTGATGTCTCTGACCAGACACCCATCAACAGTATTATTTTCTCCCATGAAGA
CGGTACGCGACTGGGCGTGGAGCATCTGGTCGCATTGGGTCACCAGCAAATCGCGCTGTTAGCGGGCCCA
TTAAGTTCTGTCTCGGCGCGTCTGCGTCTGGCTGGCTGGCATAAATATCTCACTCGCAATCAAATTCAGC
CGATAGCGGAACGGGAAGGCGACTGGAGTGCCATGTCCGGTTTTCAACAAACCATGCAAATGCTGAATGA
GGGCATCGTTCCCACTGCGATGCTGGTTGCCAACGATCAGATGGCGCTGGGCGCAATGCGCGCCATTACC
GAGTCCGGGCTGCGCGTTGGTGCGGATATCTCGGTAGTGGGATACGACGATACCGAAGACAGCTCATGTT
ATATCCCGCCGTTAACCACCATCAAACAGGATTTTCGCCTGCTGGGGCAAACCAGCGTGGACCGCTTGCT
GCAACTCTCTCAGGGCCAGGCGGTGAAGGGCAATCAGCTGTTGCCCGTCTCACTGGTGAAAAGAAAAACC
ACCCTGGCGCCCAATACGCAAACCGCCTCTCCCCGCGCGTTGGCCGATTCATTAATGCAGCTGGCACGAC
AGGTTTCCCGACTGGAAAGCGGGCAGTGAGCGCAACGCAATTAATGTAAGTTAGCTCACTCATTAGGCAC
AATTCTCATGTTTGACAGCTTATCATCGACTGCACGGTGCACCAATGCTTCTGGCGTCAGGCAGCCATCG
GAAGCTGTGGTATGGCTGTGCAGGTCGTAAATCACTGCATAATTCGTGTCGCTCAAGGCGCACTCCCGTT
CTGGATAATGTTTTTTGCGCCGACATCATAACGGTTCTGGCAAATATTCTGAAATGAGCTGTTGACAATT
AATCATCGGCTCGTATAATGTGTGGAATTGTGAGCGGATAACAATTTCACACAGGAAACAGCCAGTCCGT
TTAGGTGTTTTCACGAGCACTTCACCAACAAGGACCATAGATTATGAAAATCGAAGAACACCATCACCAT
CACCATTCCAGCGGTAAGCTTATGTCCCCTATACTAGGTTATTGGAAAATTAAGGGCCTTGTGCAACCCA
CTCGACTTCTTTTGGAATATCTTGAAGAAAAATATGAAGAGCATTTGTATGAGCGCGATGAAGGTGATAA
ATGGCGAAACAAAAAGTTTGAATTGGGTTTGGAGTTTCCCAATCTTCCTTATTATATTGATGGTGATGTT
AAATTAACACAGTCTATGGCCATCATACGTTATATAGCTGACAAGCACAACATGTTGGGTGGTTGTCCAA
AAGAGCGTGCAGAGATTTCAATGCTTGAAGGAGCGGTTTTGGATATTAGATACGGTGTTTCGAGAATTGC
ATATAGTAAAGACTTTGAAACTCTCAAAGTTGATTTTCTTAGCAAGCTACCTGAAATGCTGAAAATGTTC
GAAGATCGTTTATGTCATAAAACATATTTAAATGGTGATCATGTAACCCATCCTGACTTCATGTTGTATG
ACGCTCTTGATGTTGTTTTATACATGGACCCAATGTGCCTGGATGCGTTCCCAAAATTAGTTTGTTTTAA
AAAACGTATTGAAGCTATCCCACAAATTGATAAGTACTTGAAATCCAGCAAGTATATAGCATGGCCTTTG
CAGGGCTGGCAAGCCACGTTTGGTGGTGGCGACCATCCTCCAAAATCGGATCTGGAAGTTCTGTTCCAGG
GGCCCCTGTCCAGCGGTCTGGTTCCGCGTGGTTCCGGTACCGCGGCCCAGCCGGCCATGGCCCAGGGCGC
GCTGATTGAAGTTACCGCCCTGTACTCCTTTGAAGGTCAACAACCGGGTGATCTGAACTTTCAAGCCGGT
GATCGTATTACCGTCATTTCCAAAACCGATTCCCATTTTGATTGGTGGGAAGGTAAACTGCGTGGTCAGA
CCGGTATCTTTCCAGCCAACTATGTCACCATGAACGCGGCCGCATA
[142 nt withheld, positions 2567-2708]
C
[98 nt withheld, positions 2710-2807]
AGTTTGTACTGGTGACGAAACTCAGTGTCTAGCTAGAGTGGC
[149 nt withheld, positions 2850-2998]
T
[41 nt withheld, positions 3000-3040]
T
[62 nt withheld, positions 3042-3103]
A
[35 nt withheld, positions 3105-3139]
CCTCCCTCAATCGGTTGAATGTCGCCCTTTTGTCTTTGGCGCTGGTAAACCATATGAA
[86 nt withheld, positions 3198-3283]
T
[54 nt withheld, positions 3285-3338]
CTAGCGCCGCCCTATACCTTGTCTGCCTCCCCGCGTTGCGTCGCGGTGCATGGAGCCGGGCCACCTCGAC
CTGAATGGAAGCCGGCGGCACCTCGCTAACGGATTCACCACTCCAAGAATTGGAGCCAATCAATTCTTGC
GGAGAACTGTGAATGCGCAAACCAACCCTTGGCAGAACATATCCATCGCGTCCGCCATCTCCAGCAGCCG
CACGCGGCGCATCTCGGGCAGCGTTGGGTCCTGGCCACGGGTGCGCATGATCGTGCTCCTGTCGTTGAGG
ACCCGGCTAGGCTGGCGGGGTTGCCTTACTGGTTAGCAGAATGAATCACCGATACGCGAGCGAACGTGAA
GCGACTGCTGCTGCAAAACGTCTGCGACCTGAGCAACAACATGAATGGTCTTCGGTTTCCGTGTTTCGTA
AAGTCTGGAAACGCGGAAGTCAGCGCCCTGCACCATTATGTTCCGGATCTGCATCGCAGGATGCTGCTGG
CTACCCTGTGGAACACCTACATCTGTATTAACGAAGCGCTGGCATTGACCCTGAGTGATTTTTCTCTGGT
CCCGCCGCATCCATACCGCCAGTTGTTTACCCTCACAACGTTCCAGTAACCGGGCATGTTCATCATCAGT
AACCCGTATCGTGAGCATCCTCTCTCGTTTCATCGGTATCATTACCCCCATGAACAGAAATCCCCCTTAC
ACGGAGGCATCAGTGACCAAACAGGAAAAAACCGCCCTTAACATGGCCCGCTTTATCAGAAGCCAGACAT
TAACGCTTCTGGAGAAACTCAACGAGCTGGACGCGGATGAACAGGCAGACATCTGTGAATCGCTTCACGA
CCACGCTGATGAGCTTTACCGCAGGATCCGCGAAATTGTAAGCGTTAATATTTTGTTAAAATTCGCGTTA
AATTTTTGTTAAATCAGCTCATTTTTTAACCAATAGGCCGAAATCGGCAAAATCCCTTATAAATCAAAAG
AATAGACCGAGATAGGGT
[37 nt withheld, positions 4337-4373]
AAAGAACGTGGACTCCAACGTCAAAGG
[49 nt withheld, positions 4401-4449]
T
[91 nt withheld, positions 4451-4541]
G
[124 nt withheld, positions 4543-4666]
CGCGGATCCTGCCTCGCGCGTTTCGGTGATGACGGTGAAAACCTCTGACACATGCAGCTCCCGGAGACGG
TCACAGCTTGTCTGTAAGCGGATGCCGGGAGCAGACAAGCCCGTCAGGGCGCGTCAGCGGGTGTTGGCGG
GTGTCGGGGCGCAGCCATGACCCAGTCACGTAGCGATAGCGGAGTGTATACTGGCTTAACTATGCGGCAT
CAGAGCAGATTGTACTGAGAGTGCACCATATGCGGTGTGAAATACCGCACAGATGCGTAAGGAGAAAATA
CCGCATCAGGCGCTCTTCCGCTTCCTCGCTCACTGACTCGCTGCGCTCGGTCGTTCGGCTGCGGCGAGCG
GTATCAGCTCACTCAAAGGCGGTAATACGGTTATCCACAGAATCAGGGGATAACGCAGGAAAGAACATGT
GAGCAAAAGGCCAGCAAAAGGCCAGGAACCGTAAAAAGGCCGCGTTGCTGGCGTTTTTCCATAGGCTCCG
CCCCCCTGACGAGCATCACAAAAATCGACGCTCAAGTCAGAGGTGGCGAAACCCGACAGGACTATAAAGA
TACCAGGGTTTCCCCCTGGAAGCTCCCTCGTGCGCTCTCCTGTTCCGACCCTGCCGCTTACCGGATACCT
GTCCGCCTTTCTCCCTTCGGGAAGCGTGGCGCTTTCTCATAGCTCACGCTGTAGGTATCTCAGTTCGGTG
TAGGTCGTTCGCTCCAAGCTGGGCTGTGTGCACGAACCCCCCGTTCAGCCCGACCGCTGCGCCTTATCCG
GTAACTATCGTCTTGAGTCCAACCCGGTAAGACACGACTTATCGCCACTGGCAGCAGCCACTGGTAACAG
GATTAGCAGAGCGAGGTATGTAGGCGGTGCTACAGAGTTCTTGAAGTGGTGGCCTAACTACGGCTACACT
AGAAGGACAGTATTTGGTATCTGCGCTCTGCTGAAGCCAGTTACCTTCGGAAAAAGAGTTGGTAGCTCTT
GATCCGGCAAACAAACCACCGCTGGTAGCGGTGGTTTTTTTGTTTGCAAGCAGCAGATTACGCGCAGAAA
AAAAGGATCTCAAGAAGATCCTTTGATCTTTTCTACGGGGTCTGACGCTCAGTGGAACGAAAACTCACGT
TAAGGGATTTTGGTCATGAGATTATCAAAAAGGATCTTCACCTAGATCCTTTTAAATTAAAAATGAAGTT
TTAAATCAATCTAAAGTATATATGAGTAAACTTGGTCTGACAGTTACCAATGCTTAATCAGTGAGGCACC
TATCTCAGCGATCTGTCTATTTCGTTCATCCATAGTTGCCTGACTCCCCGTCGTGTAGATAACTACGATA
CGGGAGGGCTTACCATCTGGCCCCAGTGCTGCAATGATACCGCGAGACCCACGCTCACCGGCTCCAGATT
TATCAGCAATAAACCAGCCAGCCGGAAGGGCCGAGCGCAGAAGTGGTCCTGCAACTTTATCCGCCTCCAT
CCAGTCTATTAATTGTTGCCGGGAAGCTAGAGTAAGTAGTTCGCCAGTTAATAGTTTGCGCAACGTTGTT
GCCATTGCTGCAGGCATCGTGGTGTCACGCTCGTCGTTTGGTATGGCTTCATTCAGCTCCGGTTCCCAAC
GATCAAGGCGAGTTACATGATCCCCCATATTGTGCAAAAAAGCGGTTAGCTCCTTCGGTCCTCCGATCGT
TGTCAGAAGTAAGTTGGCCGCAGTGTTATCACTCATGGTTATGGCAGCACTGCATAATTCTCTTACTGTC
ATGCCATCCGTAAGATGCTTTTCTGTGACTGGTGAGTACTCAACCAAGTCATTCTGAGAATAGTGTATGC
GGCGACCGAGTTGCTCTTGCCCGGCGTCAACACGGGATAATACCGCGCCACATAGCAGAACTTTAAAAGT
GCTCATCATTGGAAAACGTTCTTCGGGGCGAAAACTCTCAAGGATCTTACCGCTGTTGAGATCCAGTTCG
ATGTAACCCACTCGTGCACCCAACTGATCTTCAGCATCTTTTACTTTCACCAGCGTTTCTGGGTGAGCAA
AAACAGGAAGGCAAAATGCCGCAAAAAAGGGAATAAGGGCGACACGGAAATGTTGAATACTCATACTCTT
CCTTTTTCAATATTATTGAAGCATTTATCAGGGTTATTGTCTCATGAGCGGATACATATTTGAATGTATT
TAGAAAAATAAACAAATAGGGGTTCCGCGCACATTTCCCCGAAAAGTGCCACCTGACGTCTAAGAAACCA
TTATTATCA
Features (pLannotate 1.2.2; 21 found; start..end, strand, type, name):
     59..136     +  promoter       lacIq promoter: lacI (mutant); In the lacIq allele, a single base change in the promoter boosts expression of the lacI gene about 10-fold.
    137..1219    +  CDS            lacI: lac repressor; lacI; The lac repressor binds to the lac operator to inhibit transcription in E. coli. This inhibition can be relieved by adding lactose or isopropyl-β-D-thiogalactopyranoside (IPTG).
   1232..1253    +  protein_bind   CAP binding site: CAP binding activates transcription in the presence of cAMP. E. coli catabolite activator protein
   1272..1289    +  promoter       tet promoter (fragment): E. coli promoter for tetracycline efflux protein gene
   1462..1490    +  promoter       tac promoter: strong E. coli promoter; hybrid between the trp and lac UV5 promoters
   1498..1514    +  protein_bind   lac operator: The lac repressor binds to the lac operator to inhibit transcription in E. coli. This inhibition can be relieved by adding lactose or isopropyl-β-D-thiogalactopyranoside (IPTG). lac repressor encoded by lacI
   1599..1616    +  CDS            6xHis: 6xHis affinity tag
   1632..2285    +  CDS            GST26_SCHJA: Experimental evidence at protein level: Swiss-Prot protein existence level 1. GST isoenzymes appear to play a central role in the parasite detoxification system. Other functions are also suspected including a role in increasing the solubility of haematin in the parasite gut. From Schistosoma japonicum (Blood fluke).
   2343..2555    +  CDS            Sh3yl1 (fragment): SH3Y1_MOUSE - Experimental evidence at protein level: Swiss-Prot protein existence level 1. From Mus musculus (Mouse).
   2571..2618    +  terminator     fd terminator (sequence withheld): central terminator from bacteriophage fd (Otsuka and Kunisawa, 1982)
   2623..2835    +  CDS            M13 gene III (fragment) (sequence partly withheld): pIII; III; minor coat protein
   2850..3320    +  CDS            M13 gene III (fragment) (sequence partly withheld): pIII; III; minor coat protein
   3342..3412    +  CDS            TcR (fragment): tetracycline efflux protein; tet; confers resistance to tetracycline
   3654..4034    -  CDS            YPB1_ECOLX: Protein predicted: Swiss-Prot protein existence level 4. From Escherichia coli.
   4051..4202    +  CDS            rop (fragment): Rop protein, which maintains plasmids at low copy number; rop
   4238..4666    -  rep_origin     f1 ori (sequence partly withheld): f1 bacteriophage origin of replication; arrow indicates direction of (+) strand synthesis
   4675..4714    +  CDS            rop (fragment): Rop protein, which maintains plasmids at low copy number; rop
   4816..4956    +  misc_feature   bom: basis of mobility region from pBR322
   5142..5729    -  rep_origin     ori: high-copy-number ColE1/pMB1/pBR322/pUC origin of replication
   5903..6760    -  CDS            bla: BLAT_ECOLX - Experimental evidence at protein level: Swiss-Prot protein existence level 1. TEM-type are the most prevalent beta-lactamases in enterobacteria; they hydrolyze the beta-lactam bond in susceptible beta-lactam antibiotics, thus conferring resistance to penicillins and cephalosporins. TEM-3 and TEM-4 are capable of hydrolyzing cefotaxime and ceftazidime. TEM-5 is capable of hydrolyzing ceftazidime. TEM-6 is capable of hydrolyzing ceftazidime and aztreonam. TEM-8/CAZ-2, TEM- 16/CAZ-7 and TEM-24/CAZ-6 are markedly active against ceftazidime. IRT- 4 shows resistance to beta-lactamase in
   6761..6865    -  promoter       AmpR promoter: bla
