[The description below was written by a language model from this plasmid's Addgene catalogue record and pLannotate feature annotations shown in this document.]
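Description:
pHH0103_SH3YL1-1/1 is a bacterial expression plasmid built on the pHH0103 backbone for producing and purifying the SH3 domain of human SH3YL1 in E. coli. It is about 6.9 kb, carries the bla (TEM beta-lactamase) gene with its own promoter for ampicillin selection, and replicates from a ColE1/pBR322-type origin accompanied by the bom region. The catalogue lists it as low copy, although the rop gene appears only as two fragments interrupted by an f1 phage origin.

Expression is driven by the strong hybrid tac promoter followed by a lac operator. The plasmid also supplies lac repressor from a lacI gene under the up-mutated lacIq promoter, so transcription is held off until relieved by IPTG or lactose. The open reading frame begins with a 6xHis tag, continues into Schistosoma japonicum glutathione S-transferase, and ends with the roughly 220 bp SH3YL1 insert, which was cloned between SfiI and NotI sites. The product is therefore a doubly tagged His-GST–SH3 fusion that can be purified by nickel or glutathione affinity. The automated annotation matches the insert to the mouse Sh3yl1 orthologue, which presumably reflects sequence conservation, since the catalogue records the insert as human.

An fd terminator follows the insert. Downstream of it lie fragments of M13 gene III, and elsewhere there are tetracycline-resistance remnants. These, together with the f1 origin, suggest the backbone descends from a pBR322-based phagemid display vector, but they do not appear to form part of the expressed fusion. The "1/1" designation suggests that this is the sole SH3 domain of the protein. The construct belongs to a collection made for a family-wide analysis of human SH3 domain binding specificities.
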