Addgene plasmid #91485: pHH0103_SH3YL1-1/1
Purpose: Protein expression and purification of human SH3 domain construct SH3YL1-1/1
Depositing lab: Sachdev Sidhu. Depositing organization: University of Toronto. Publication: Comprehensive Analysis of the Human SH3 Domain Family Reveals a Wide Variety of Non-canonical Specificities. Teyra J, Huang H, Jain S, Guan X, Dong A, Liu Y, Tempel W, Min J, Tong Y, Kim PM, Bader GD, Sidhu SS. Structure. 2017 Oct 3;25(10):1598-1610.e3. doi: 10.1016/j.str.2017.07.017. Epub 2017 Sep 7. PubMed 28890361.
Backbone
  Vector backbone: pHH0103
  Vector type: Bacterial Expression
Growth in bacteria
  Bacterial resistance: Ampicillin, 100 μg/mL
  Growth temperature: 37°C
  Growth strain: DH5alpha
  Copy number: Low Copy
Gene/Insert
  Gene/Insert name: SH3YL1-1/1
  Species: H. sapiens (human)
  Insert size (bp): 224
  Entrez Gene: SH3YL1 (a.k.a. RAY, FLJ39121, DKFZp586F1318)
  Cloning method: Restriction Enzyme; 5′ cloning site Sfi1 (unknown if destroyed); 3′ cloning site Not1 (unknown if destroyed)
Terms and licenses: Academic/Nonprofit Terms; Industry Terms: Not Available to Industry
How to cite: pHH0103_SH3YL1-1/1 was a gift from Sachdev Sidhu (Addgene plasmid # 91485 ; http://n2t.net/addgene:91485 ; RRID:Addgene_91485)
