>Addgene plasmid #91485 | pHH0103_SH3YL1-1/1 | depositor partial sequence | sequence record 175973 | insert sequence
GGTACCGAATTCGGATCCGCGCGCTGATTGAAGTTACCGCCCTGTACTCCTTTGAAGGTCAACAACCGGG
TGATCTGAACTTTCAAGCCGGTGATCGTATTACCGTCATTTCCAAAACCGATTCCCATTTTGATTGGTGG
GAAGGTAAACTGCGTGGTCAGACCGGTATCTTTCCAGCCAACTATGTCACCATGAACGCGGCCGCTAGCT
AAGTCGACGAGCTC
